>Addgene plasmid #57809 | PS-mOrange-Paxillin-22 | addgene partial sequence | sequence record 150721 | SV40pA-R 5'-GAAATTTGTGATGCTATTGC-3'
ACAACAACAATTGCATTCATTTTATGTTTCAGGTTCAGGGGGAGGTGTGGGAGGTTTTTTAAAGCAAGTA
AAACCTCTACAAATGTGGTATGGCTGATTATGATCTAGAGTCGCGGCCGCTTACTTGTACAGCTCGTCCA
TGCCGCCGGTGGAGTGGCGGCCCTCGGCGCGTTCGTACTGTTCCACGATGGTGTAGTCCTCGTTGTGGGA
GGTGATGTCCAGCTTGATGCCGACGATGTAGGCGCCGGGCAGCTGCACGGACTTCTTGGCCTTGTAGGTG
GTCTTGACCTCGGAGGTGTAGTGGCCGCCGTCCTTCAGCTTCAGCCTCATCCTGATCTCGCCCTTCAGGG
CGCCGTCCTCGGGGTACATCCGCTCGGAGGAGGCCTCCCAGCCCATGGTCTTCTTCTGCATCACGGGGCC
GTCGGAGGGGAAGTTGGTGCCGCGCATCTTCACCTTGTAGATGAACTCGCCGTCCTGCAGTGAGGAGTCC
TGGGTCACGGTCACCACGCCGCCGTCCTCGTAGTTCATCACGCGCTCCCACTTGAAGCCCTCGGGGAAGG
ACAGCTTGAAGTAGTCGGGGATGTCGGCGGGGTGCTTCACGTAGGCCTTGGAGCCGTAGGTGAAGAGAGG
GGACAGGATGTCCCAGGCGAAGGGCAGGGGGCCGCCCTTGGTCACCTTCAGCTTAGCGGTCTGAAAGCCC
TCGTAGGGGCGGCCCTCGCCCTCGCCCTCGATCTCGAACTCGTGGCCGTTCACGGTGCCCTCCATGCGCA
CCTTGAAGCGCATGAACTCCTTGATGATGGCCATATTATTCTCCTCGCCCTTGCTCACCATGGTGGCGAC
CGGTGGATCCCGGGCCCGCGGGTACCGTCGACTGCAGAATTCGAA
