>Addgene plasmid #57809 | PS-mOrange-Paxillin-22 | addgene partial sequence | sequence record 151756 | C-ter-GFP 5'-CTCCTCGCCCTTGCTCAC-3'
GTCGACTGCAGAATTCGAAGCTTGAGCTCGAGACAGAAGAGTTTGAGAAAGCAGTTCTGACAGTAGGGCT
TGTCGTTCTGTTCTTTGAAGGTTCCTTTGTTGAGCTGCTTGAGGCAGAAGGCACAGACAAAGTGTTCGGG
GTGAAATTTCTTGCCCATGGCAGTGATGCAGCGTCCCGTGATGGGCTTCTGGCAGCCAGAGCACAGCGAG
CCGCGGCGCTCGTGGTAATGCACCTCGCAGTAGGGCTGCCCGTCGTGCTCGAAGAAGCTGCCGTTGATGA
ACGGTGTGAAACATTCCCGACAGACAAAGCACTCAGGGTGCCACAGGGTGTTTAAGGCAGAAATGTAATT
TTCCAGGATAGCCCGGGCACAGCCTCCACACTTGGGAGCAAACATGTCAAAGTAGTCCTTGCGGCAATAG
GCTTTGCCATCCTTCTCATGAAATCCTTCAGGTCCAAAGAAAACTCCACACTGGGCACAGAAAAAGTGTT
CAGGGTGCCACGTCCTGTCCAAAGCCGTCACCACTTTATCAAGGATTGGCCCATTGCAGTAGTAGCAGCG
AGGAGAGAAGAGGTTGTGATAGTCCTTCTCACAGTAGGGCTGCCCATCCCGCTCAAAGAAGTTCCGTGAT
CCAATCTCCTCCTGGCAGTGGGTGCAGACGAAGTGCTCAGGGTGCCAGGTCTTCCCCATGGCTGTAACTA
CCTGCCCAGCAATCGGCTTCTTGCAGGCTCCGCACACACCCTTGGCGACCGTCGCTACCCCCAGTTTGTT
CAGGTCAGACTGCAGACTTCCCAGCATGGTGTCCAGCTGACTGCC
