[The description below was written by a language model from this plasmid's Addgene catalogue record.]
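Description:
PS-mOrange-Paxillin-22 is a mammalian expression plasmid that produces chicken (G. gallus) paxillin fused to the photoswitchable fluorescent protein PS-mOrange. It is built on a PS-mOrange backbone of about 4.75 kb without the insert. It is maintained as a high-copy plasmid in E. coli under kanamycin selection, and it carries a neomycin resistance marker so that transfected mammalian cells can be selected with G418. Expression of the fusion is driven by the CMV promoter, a strong constitutive promoter in most mammalian cell lines. The listed sequencing primers suggest that the cassette ends in an SV40 polyadenylation signal. The record does not state the orientation of the tag relative to paxillin, the linker composition, or the cloning method. The "22" in the name may refer to a linker length, but this is not explained in the record.

Paxillin is an adaptor protein that concentrates at focal adhesions, so the fusion serves as a live-cell marker for these structures, which is the localization given in the record. PS-mOrange initially fluoresces orange (excitation 548 nm, emission 565 nm according to the record) and converts after photoswitching to a far-red form (excitation 634 nm, emission 662 nm). A chosen subpopulation of labelled paxillin can therefore be optically highlighted and followed over time. That makes the construct suited to imaging focal adhesion dynamics and protein turnover, and to other experiments that need a photoconvertible tag. No feature table was provided, so this description relies on the catalogue fields alone.
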