Addgene plasmid #57809: PS-mOrange-Paxillin-22
Purpose: Localization: Focal Adhesions, Excitation: 548 / 634, Emission: 565 / 662
Depositing lab: Michael Davidson. Depositing organization: Florida State University, Tallahassee.
Backbone
  Vector backbone: PS-mOrange
  Backbone size w/o insert (bp): 4750
  Vector type: Mammalian Expression
  Selectable markers: Neomycin (select with G418)
Growth in bacteria
  Bacterial resistance: Kanamycin, 50 μg/mL
  Growth temperature: 37°C
  Growth strain: DH5alpha
  Copy number: High Copy
Gene/Insert
  Gene/Insert name: Paxillin (alt name: NM_204984.1)
  Species: G. gallus (chicken)
  Promoter: CMV
  Tag / fusion protein: PS-mOrange
  Cloning method: Unknown
  Sequencing primers: 5′ CMV-F; 3′ SV40pA-R
Terms and licenses: Academic/Nonprofit Terms; Industry Terms: Not Available to Industry
Depositor comments: . Excitation = 548 / 634; Emission = 565 / 662
How to cite: PS-mOrange-Paxillin-22 was a gift from Michael Davidson (Addgene plasmid # 57809 ; http://n2t.net/addgene:57809 ; RRID:Addgene_57809)
